Addgene plasmid #55145: mCherry-TGNP-N-10
Purpose: Localization: Golgi Complex, Excitation: 587, Emission: 610
Depositing lab: Michael Davidson. Depositing organization: Florida State University, Tallahassee.
Backbone
  Vector backbone: mCherry-N1
  Backbone size w/o insert (bp): 4750
  Vector type: Mammalian Expression
  Selectable markers: Neomycin (select with G418)
Growth in bacteria
  Bacterial resistance: Kanamycin, 50 μg/mL
  Growth temperature: 37°C
  Growth strain: DH5alpha
  Copy number: High Copy
Gene/Insert
  Gene/Insert name: TGNP (alt name: CAA64002.1)
  Species: H. sapiens (human)
  Entrez Gene: TGOLN2 (a.k.a. TGN38, TGN46, TGN48, TGN51, TTGN2, hTGN46, hTGN48, hTGN51)
  Promoter: CMV
  Tag / fusion protein: mCherry (C terminal on backbone)
  Cloning method: Unknown
  Sequencing primers: 5′ CMV-F; 3′ SV40pA-R
Terms and licenses: Academic/Nonprofit Terms; Industry Terms: Not Available to Industry
Depositor comments: . Excitation = 587; Emission = 610
How to cite: mCherry-TGNP-N-10 was a gift from Michael Davidson (Addgene plasmid # 55145 ; http://n2t.net/addgene:55145 ; RRID:Addgene_55145)
