[The description below was written by a language model from this plasmid's Addgene catalogue record and pLannotate feature annotations shown in this document.]
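Description:
mCherry-TGNP-N-10 is a mammalian expression plasmid built on the mCherry-N1 backbone that produces human TGOLN2 (trans-Golgi network protein, also known as TGN46/TGN51) fused at its C terminus to the red fluorescent protein mCherry. The fusion is driven by the human cytomegalovirus immediate early enhancer and promoter. In the annotated sequence of about 6 kb, the TGOLN2 coding region sits directly downstream of the promoter, followed after a short linker by the mCherry open reading frame and an SV40 polyadenylation signal. The "N-10" in the name probably refers to the N1-style fusion arrangement and the length of this linker, but the record does not say so explicitly. The short large T antigen, ble and bGH poly(A) fragments flagged in the feature table look like partial matches within backbone sequence rather than functional elements.

The plasmid is propagated in E. coli at high copy from a ColE1/pUC-type origin. A single Tn5 aminoglycoside phosphotransferase (NeoR/KanR) gene serves both hosts. A bacterial bla-type promoter expresses it for kanamycin selection, and an SV40 enhancer/early promoter with an HSV TK polyadenylation signal expresses it in mammalian cells, allowing G418 selection of stable transfectants. An f1 phage origin is also present, which permits single-stranded DNA production.

The stated purpose is to label the Golgi complex. TGOLN2 is a membrane protein associated with the trans-Golgi network, so the fusion places red fluorescence (excitation 587 nm, emission 610 nm) at that compartment. This makes the construct useful as an organelle marker for fluorescence imaging of transfected mammalian cells, including co-localization alongside spectrally distinct fluorescent proteins.
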