Features (pLannotate 1.2.2; 14 found; start..end, strand, type, name):
     58..361     +  enhancer       CMV enhancer: human cytomegalovirus immediate early enhancer
    362..565     +  promoter       CMV promoter: human cytomegalovirus (CMV) immediate early promoter
    603..1913    +  CDS            TGOLN2: TGON2_HUMAN - Also known as TGN46, TGN51. Experimental evidence at protein level: Swiss-Prot protein existence level 1. May be involved in regulating membrane traffic to and from trans-Golgi network. From Homo sapiens (Human).
   1944..2651    +  CDS            mCherry: mCherry is a basic (constitutively fluorescent) red fluorescent protein published in 2004, derived from Discosoma sp.. It is reported to be a very rapidly-maturing monomer with low acid sensitivity.
   2671..2754    +  CDS            large T antigen (fragment): large T antigen from SV40 (simian virus 40)
   2777..2898    +  polyA_signal   SV40 poly(A) signal: SV40 polyadenylation signal
   2932..3360    -  rep_origin     f1 ori (sequence partly withheld): f1 bacteriophage origin of replication; arrow indicates direction of (+) strand synthesis
   3387..3491    +  promoter       AmpR promoter: bla
   3493..3850    +  promoter       SV40 promoter: SV40 enhancer and early promoter
   3885..4679    +  CDS            NeoR/KanR: aminoglycoside phosphotransferase from Tn5; aph(3')-II (or nptII); confers resistance to neomycin, kanamycin, and G418 (Geneticin®)
   4700..4852    +  CDS            ble (fragment): BLE_KLEPN - Experimental evidence at protein level: Swiss-Prot protein existence level 1. Binding protein with a strong affinity to the bleomycin family of antibiotics. Binds to CL990; an antimitotic-antibiotic compound. From Klebsiella pneumoniae.
   4911..4958    +  polyA_signal   HSV TK poly(A) signal: herpes simplex virus thymidine kinase polyadenylation signal (Cole and Stacy, 1985)
   5049..5065    -  polyA_signal   bGH poly(A) signal (fragment): bovine growth hormone polyadenylation signal
   5287..5875    +  rep_origin     ori: high-copy-number ColE1/pMB1/pBR322/pUC origin of replication
>Addgene plasmid #55145 | mCherry-TGNP-N-10 | addgene full sequence | sequence record 339930 | Addgene NGS Result
TTATTAATAGTAATCAATTACGGGGTCATTAGTTCATAGCCCATATATGGAGTTCCGCGTTACATAACTT
ACGGTAAATGGCCCGCCTGGCTGACCGCCCAACGACCCCCGCCCATTGACGTCAATAATGACGTATGTTC
CCATAGTAACGCCAATAGGGACTTTCCATTGACGTCAATGGGTGGAGTATTTACGGTAAACTGCCCACTT
GGCAGTACATCAAGTGTATCATATGCCAAGTACGCCCCCTATTGACGTCAATGACGGTAAATGGCCCGCC
TGGCATTATGCCCAGTACATGACCTTATGGGACTTTCCTACTTGGCAGTACATCTACGTATTAGTCATCG
CTATTACCATGGTGATGCGGTTTTGGCAGTACATCAATGGGCGTGGATAGCGGTTTGACTCACGGGGATT
TCCAAGTCTCCACCCCATTGACGTCAATGGGAGTTTGTTTTGGCACCAAAATCAACGGGACTTTCCAAAA
TGTCGTAACAACTCCGCCCCATTGACGCAAATGGGCGGTAGGCGTGTACGGTGGGAGGTCTATATAAGCA
GAGCTGGTTTAGTGAACCGTCAGATCCGCTAGCTATGCCACCATGCGGTTCGTGGTTGCCTTGGTCCTCC
TGAACGTCGCAGCGGCGGGAGCCGTGCCGCTCTTGGCCACCGAAAGCGTCAAGCAAGAAGAAGCTGGAGT
ACGGCCTTCTGCAGGAAACGTCTCCACCCACCCCAGCTTGAGCCAACGGCCTGGAGGCTCTACCAAGTCG
CATCCGGAGCCGCAGACTCCAAAAGACAGCCCTAGCAAGTCGAGTGCGGAGGCGCAGACCCCAGAAGACA
CCCCCAACAAGTCGGGTGCGGAGGCAAAGACCCAAAAAGACAGCTCCAACAAGTCGGGTGCGGAGGCAAA
GACCCAAAAAGGCAGCACTAGCAAGTCGGGTTCGGAGGCGCAGACCACAAAAGACAGCACTAGTAAGTCG
CATCCGGAGCTGCAGACTCCAAAAGACAGCACTGGCAAATCGGGTGCGGAGGCGCAGACCCCAGAAGACA
GCCCCAACAGGTCGGGTGCGGAGGCAAAGACCCAAAAAGACAGCCCTAGCAAGTCAGGTTCGGAGGCGCA
GACCACAAAAGATGTCCCTAATAAGTCGGGTGCGGACGGCCAGACCCCAAAAGACGGCTCCAGCAAGTCG
GGTGCGGAGGATCAGACCCCAAAAGACGTCCCTAACAAGTCGGGTGCGGAGAAGCAGACTCCAAAAGACG
GCTCTAACAAGTCCGGTGCAGAGGAGCAGGGCCCAATAGACGGGCCCAGCAAGTCGGGTGCGGAGGAGCA
GACCTCAAAAGACAGCCCTAACAAGGTGGTTCCAGAGCAGCCTTCCTGGAAAGACCATTCCAAGCCCATC
TCCAACCCTTCTGATAACAAGGAGCTCCCCAAGGCTGACACAAACCAGCTTGCTGACAAAGGGAAGCTTT
CTCCTCATGCTTTCAAAACCGAATCTGGGGAGGAAACTGACCTCATTTCTCCCCCGCAGGAGGAAGTTAA
GTCTTCAGAGCCTACTGAGGATGTGGAGCCCAAAGAGGCTGAAGATGATGATACAGGACCCGAGGAGGGC
TCACCGCCCAAAGAAGAGAAAGAAAAGATGTCCGGTTCTGCCTCCAGTGAGAACCGTGAAGGAACACTTT
CGGATTCCACGGGTAGCGAGAAGGATGACCTTTATCCGAACGGTTCTGGAAATGGCAGCGCGGAGAGCAG
CCACTTCTTTGCATATCTGGTGACTGCAGCCATTCTTGTGGCTGTCCTCTATATCGCTCATCACAACAAG
CGGAAGATCATTGCTTTTGTCCTGGAAGGAAAAAGATCTAAAGTCACCCGGCGGCCAAAGGCCAGTGACT
ACCAACGTTTGGACCAGAAGTCCAGCTCCGGAGGGGATCCACCGGTCGCCACCATGGTGAGCAAGGGCGA
GGAGGATAACATGGCCATCATCAAGGAGTTCATGCGCTTCAAGGTGCACATGGAGGGCTCCGTGAACGGC
CACGAGTTCGAGATCGAGGGCGAGGGCGAGGGCCGCCCCTACGAGGGCACCCAGACCGCCAAGCTGAAGG
TGACCAAGGGTGGCCCCCTGCCCTTCGCCTGGGACATCCTGTCCCCTCAGTTCATGTACGGCTCCAAGGC
CTACGTGAAGCACCCCGCCGACATCCCCGACTACTTGAAGCTGTCCTTCCCCGAGGGCTTCAAGTGGGAG
CGCGTGATGAACTTCGAGGACGGCGGCGTGGTGACCGTGACCCAGGACTCCTCCCTGCAGGACGGCGAGT
TCATCTACAAGGTGAAGCTGCGCGGCACCAACTTCCCCTCCGACGGCCCCGTAATGCAGAAGAAGACCAT
GGGCTGGGAGGCCTCCTCCGAGCGGATGTACCCCGAGGACGGCGCCCTGAAGGGCGAGATCAAGCAGAGG
CTGAAGCTGAAGGACGGCGGCCACTACGACGCTGAGGTCAAGACCACCTACAAGGCCAAGAAGCCCGTGC
AGCTGCCCGGCGCCTACAACGTCAACATCAAGTTGGACATCACCTCCCACAACGAGGACTACACCATCGT
GGAACAGTACGAACGCGCCGAGGGCCGCCACTCCACCGGCGGCATGGACGAGCTGTACAAGTAAAGCGGC
CGCGACTCTAGATCATAATCAGCCATACCACATTTGTAGAGGTTTTACTTGCTTTAAAAAACCTCCCACA
CCTCCCCCTGAACCTGAAACATAAAATGAATGCAATTGTTGTTGTTAACTTGTTTATTGCAGCTTATAAT
GGTTACAAATAAAGCAATAGCATCACAAATTTCACAAATAAAGCATTTTTTTCACTGCATTCTAGTTGTG
GTTTGTCCAAACTCATCAATGTATCTTAAGGCGTAAATTGTAAGCGTTAATATTTTGTTAAAATTCGCGT
TAAATTTTTGTTAAATCAGCTCATTTTTTAACCAATAGGCCGAAATCGGCAAAATCCCTTATAAATCAAA
AGAATAGACCGAGATAGGGT
[37 nt withheld, positions 3031-3067]
AAAGAACGTGGACTCCAACGTCAAAGG
[49 nt withheld, positions 3095-3143]
T
[91 nt withheld, positions 3145-3235]
G
[124 nt withheld, positions 3237-3360]
CAGGTGGCACTTTTCGGGGAAATGTGCGCGGAACCCCTATTTGTTTATTTTTCTAAATACATTCAAATAT
GTATCCGCTCATGAGACAATAACCCTGATAAATGCTTCAATAATATTGAAAAAGGAAGAGTCCTGAGGCG
GAAAGAACCAGCTGTGGAATGTGTGTCAGTTAGGGTGTGGAAAGTCCCCAGGCTCCCCAGCAGGCAGAAG
TATGCAAAGCATGCATCTCAATTAGTCAGCAACCAGGTGTGGAAAGTCCCCAGGCTCCCCAGCAGGCAGA
AGTATGCAAAGCATGCATCTCAATTAGTCAGCAACCATAGTCCCGCCCCTAACTCCGCCCATCCCGCCCC
TAACTCCGCCCAGTTCCGCCCATTCTCCGCCCCATGGCTGACTAATTTTTTTTATTTATGCAGAGGCCGA
GGCCGCCTCGGCCTCTGAGCTATTCCAGAAGTAGTGAGGAGGCTTTTTTGGAGGCCTAGGCTTTTGCAAA
GATCGATCAAGAGACAGGATGAGGATCGTTTCGCATGATTGAACAAGATGGATTGCACGCAGGTTCTCCG
GCCGCTTGGGTGGAGAGGCTATTCGGCTATGACTGGGCACAACAGACAATCGGCTGCTCTGATGCCGCCG
TGTTCCGGCTGTCAGCGCAGGGGCGCCCGGTTCTTTTTGTCAAGACCGACCTGTCCGGTGCCCTGAATGA
ACTGCAAGACGAGGCAGCGCGGCTATCGTGGCTGGCCACGACGGGCGTTCCTTGCGCAGCTGTGCTCGAC
GTTGTCACTGAAGCGGGAAGGGACTGGCTGCTATTGGGCGAAGTGCCGGGGCAGGATCTCCTGTCATCTC
ACCTTGCTCCTGCCGAGAAAGTATCCATCATGGCTGATGCAATGCGGCGGCTGCATACGCTTGATCCGGC
TACCTGCCCATTCGACCACCAAGCGAAACATCGCATCGAGCGAGCACGTACTCGGATGGAAGCCGGTCTT
GTCGATCAGGATGATCTGGACGAAGAGCATCAGGGGCTCGCGCCAGCCGAACTGTTCGCCAGGCTCAAGG
CGAGCATGCCCGACGGCGAGGATCTCGTCGTGACCCATGGCGATGCCTGCTTGCCGAATATCATGGTGGA
AAATGGCCGCTTTTCTGGATTCATCGACTGTGGCCGGCTGGGTGTGGCGGACCGCTATCAGGACATAGCG
TTGGCTACCCGTGATATTGCTGAAGAGCTTGGCGGCGAATGGGCTGACCGCTTCCTCGTGCTTTACGGTA
TCGCCGCTCCCGATTCGCAGCGCATCGCCTTCTATCGCCTTCTTGACGAGTTCTTCTGAGCGGGACTCTG
GGGTTCGAAATGACCGACCAAGCGACGCCCAACCTGCCATCACGAGATTTCGATTCCACCGCCGCCTTCT
ATGAAAGGTTGGGCTTCGGAATCGTTTTCCGGGACGCCGGCTGGATGATCCTCCAGCGCGGGGATCTCAT
GCTGGAGTTCTTCGCCCACCCTAGGGGGAGGCTAACTGAAACACGGAAGGAGACAATACCGGAAGGAACC
CGCGCTATGACGGCAATAAAAAGACAGAATAAAACGCACGGTGTTGGGTCGTTTGTTCATAAACGCGGGG
TTCGGTCCCAGGGCTGGCACTCTGTCGATACCCCACCGAGACCCCATTGGGGCCAATACGCCCGCGTTTC
TTCCTTTTCCCCACCCCACCCCCCAAGTTCGGGTGAAGGCCCAGGGCTCGCAGCCAACGTCGGGGCGGCA
GGCCCTGCCATAGCCTCAGGTTACTCATATATACTTTAGATTGATTTAAAACTTCATTTTTAATTTAAAA
GGATCTAGGTGAAGATCCTTTTTGATAATCTCATGACCAAAATCCCTTAACGTGAGTTTTCGTTCCACTG
AGCGTCAGACCCCGTAGAAAAGATCAAAGGATCTTCTTGAGATCCTTTTTTTCTGCGCGTAATCTGCTGC
TTGCAAACAAAAAAACCACCGCTACCAGCGGTGGTTTGTTTGCCGGATCAAGAGCTACCAACTCTTTTTC
CGAAGGTAACTGGCTTCAGCAGAGCGCAGATACCAAATACTGTTCTTCTAGTGTAGCCGTAGTTAGGCCA
CCACTTCAAGAACTCTGTAGCACCGCCTACATACCTCGCTCTGCTAATCCTGTTACCAGTGGCTGCTGCC
AGTGGCGATAAGTCGTGTCTTACCGGGTTGGACTCAAGACGATAGTTACCGGATAAGGCGCAGCGGTCGG
GCTGAACGGGGGGTTCGTGCACACAGCCCAGCTTGGAGCGAACGACCTACACCGAACTGAGATACCTACA
GCGTGAGCTATGAGAAAGCGCCACGCTTCCCGAAGGGAGAAAGGCGGACAGGTATCCGGTAAGCGGCAGG
GTCGGAACAGGAGAGCGCACGAGGGAGCTTCCAGGGGGAAACGCCTGGTATCTTTATAGTCCTGTCGGGT
TTCGCCACCTCTGACTTGAGCGTCGATTTTTGTGATGCTCGTCAGGGGGGCGGAGCCTATGGAAAAACGC
CAGCAACGCGGCCTTTTTACGGTTCCTGGCCTTTTGCTGGCCTTTTGCTCACATGTTCTTTCCTGCGTTA
TCCCCTGATTCTGTGGATAACCGTATTACCGCCATGCATTAG
