>Addgene plasmid #55145 | mCherry-TGNP-N-10 | addgene partial sequence | sequence record 97239 | mCherry-R 5'-TTGGTCACCTTCAGCTTGG-3'
CCTCGCCCTCGATCTCGAACTCGTGGCCGTTCACGGAGCCCTCCATGTGCACCTTGAAGCGCATGAACTC
CTTGATGATGGCCATGTTATCCTCCTCGCCCTTGCTCACCATGGTGGCGACCGGTGGATCCCCTCCGGAG
CTGGACTTCTGGTCCAAACGTTGGTAGTCACTGGCCTTTGGCCGCCGGGTGACTTTAGATCTTTTTCCTT
CCAGGACAAAAGCAATGATCTTCCGCTTGTTGTGATGAGCGATATAGAGGACAGCCACAAGAATGGCTGC
AGTCACCAGATATGCAAAGAAGTGGCTGCTCTCCGCGCTGCCATTTCCAGAACCGTTCGGATAAAGGTCA
TCCTTCTCGCTACCCGTGGAATCCGAAAGTGTTCCTTCACGGTTCTCACTGGAGGCAGAACCGGACATCT
TTTCTTTCTCTTCTTTGGGCGGTGAGCCCTCCTCGGGTCCTGTATCATCATCTTCAGCCTCTTTGGGCTC
CACATCCTCAGTAGGCTCTGAAGACTTAACTTCCTCCTGCGGGGGAGAAATGAGGTCAGTTTCCTCCCCA
GATTCGGTTTTGAAAGCATGAGGAGAAAGCTTCCCTTTGTCAGCAAGCTGGTTTGTGTCAGCCTTGGGGA
GCTCCTTGTTATCAGAAGGGTTGGAGATGGGCTTGGAATGGTCTTTCCAGGAAGGCTGCTCTGGAACCAC
CTTGTTAGGGCTGTCTTTTGAGGTCTGCTCCTCCGCACCCGACTTGCTGGGCCCGTCTATTGGGCCCTGC
TCCTCTGCACCGGACTTGTTAGAGCCGTCTTTTGGAGTCTGCTTCTCCGCACCCGACTTGTTAGGGACGT
CTTTTGGGGTCTGATCCTCCGCACCCGACTTGCTGGAGCCGTCTT
